Addgene plasmid #23252: pcDNA3.1-p300
Depositing lab: Warner Greene. Publication: Acetylation of RelA at discrete sites regulates distinct nuclear functions of NF-kappaB. Chen LF, Mu Y, Greene WC. EMBO J. 2002 Dec 2. 21(23):6539-48. 10.1093/emboj/cdf660 PubMed 12456660.
Backbone
  Vector backbone: pcDNA3.1 (-)
  Backbone manufacturer: Invitrogen
  Backbone size w/o insert (bp): 5428
  Vector type: Mammalian Expression
  Selectable markers: Neomycin (select with G418)
Growth in bacteria
  Bacterial resistance: Ampicillin, 100 μg/mL
  Growth temperature: 37°C
  Growth strain: DH5alpha
  Copy number: Unknown
Gene/Insert
  Gene/Insert name: p300
  Species: H. sapiens (human)
  Insert size (bp): 7245
  Entrez Gene: EP300 (a.k.a. KAT3B, MKHK2, RSTS2, p300)
  Promoter: CMV
  Tag / fusion protein: 6xHis (C terminal on insert)
  Cloning method: Restriction Enzyme; 5′ cloning site NotI (not destroyed); 3′ cloning site HindIII (not destroyed)
  Sequencing primers: 5′ CMV-F; 3′ BGH-rev
Terms and licenses: Academic/Nonprofit Terms; Industry Terms: Not Available to Industry
How to cite: pcDNA3.1-p300 was a gift from Warner Greene (Addgene plasmid # 23252 ; http://n2t.net/addgene:23252 ; RRID:Addgene_23252)
