[The description below was written by a language model from this plasmid's Addgene catalogue record and pLannotate feature annotations shown in this document.]
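Description:
pcDNA3.1-p300 is a mammalian expression plasmid that carries the human EP300 (p300, KAT3B) coding sequence in the Invitrogen pcDNA3.1(-) backbone. The roughly 7.2 kb insert was cloned between NotI and HindIII sites, both retained, and is recorded as carrying a C-terminal 6xHis tag. The annotation of the 12.7 kb sequenced plasmid does not call out the tag as a separate feature. Transcription is driven by the human cytomegalovirus immediate-early enhancer and promoter and terminated by the bovine growth hormone polyadenylation signal. A T7 promoter sits between the CMV promoter and the insert and could support in vitro transcription. In the feature table the open reading frame appears as several EP300 fragments on the minus strand, including the catalytic histone acetyltransferase core, which spans the numbering origin of the circular record. Together these fragments are consistent with a full-length p300 cDNA.

In E. coli the plasmid is propagated through a high-copy ColE1/pUC-type origin with ampicillin selection from the bla gene, and an f1 origin is also present. For stable selection in mammalian cells, an SV40 early promoter drives the neomycin phosphotransferase gene, followed by an SV40 poly(A) signal, conferring G418 resistance. Short annotated fragments, such as pieces of lacI, the lac promoter and operator, bom, ble and an HIV-1 LTR-like stretch, are probably backbone remnants or incidental sequence matches rather than functional parts.

The construct is suited to transient or stable overexpression of the p300 acetyltransferase and transcriptional coactivator. The associated publication concerns acetylation of the NF-κB subunit RelA at specific sites and its effects on nuclear NF-κB function.
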