Features (pLannotate 1.2.2; 23 found; start..end, strand, type, name):
      1..3399    -  CDS            EP300 (fragment): EP300_HUMAN - Also known as P300. Experimental evidence at protein level: Swiss-Prot protein existence level 1. (Microbial infection) In case of HIV-1 infection, it is recruited by the viral protein Tat. Regulates Tat's transactivating activity and may help inducing chromatin remodeling of proviral genes. Binds to and may be involved in the transforming capacity of the adenovirus E1A protein. From Homo sapiens (Human).
   3461..3493    -  misc_feature   MCS (fragment): pBluescript multiple cloning site
   3538..3556    -  promoter       T7 promoter: promoter for bacteriophage T7 RNA polymerase
   3572..3605    -  LTR            5' LTR (truncated) (fragment): truncated 5' long terminal repeat (LTR) from HIV-1
   3601..3804    -  promoter       CMV promoter: human cytomegalovirus (CMV) immediate early promoter
   3805..4184    -  enhancer       CMV enhancer: human cytomegalovirus immediate early enhancer
   4339..4391    +  misc_feature   bom (fragment): basis of mobility region from pBR322
   4450..4554    +  promoter       AmpR promoter: bla
   4555..5415    +  CDS            AmpR: β-lactamase; bla; confers resistance to ampicillin, carbenicillin, and related antibiotics
   5586..6174    +  rep_origin     ori: high-copy-number ColE1/pMB1/pBR322/pUC origin of replication
   6357..6449    +  CDS            lacI (fragment): lac repressor; lacI; The lac repressor binds to the lac operator to inhibit transcription in E. coli. This inhibition can be relieved by adding lactose or isopropyl-β-D-thiogalactopyranoside (IPTG).
   6462..6483    +  protein_bind   CAP binding site: CAP binding activates transcription in the presence of cAMP. E. coli catabolite activator protein
   6498..6528    +  promoter       lac promoter: promoter for the E. coli lac operon
   6532..6554    +  protein_bind   lac operator (fragment): The lac repressor binds to the lac operator to inhibit transcription in E. coli. This inhibition can be relieved by adding lactose or isopropyl-β-D-thiogalactopyranoside (IPTG). lac repressor encoded by lacI
   6625..6746    -  polyA_signal   SV40 poly(A) signal: SV40 polyadenylation signal
   6741..6899    -  CDS            ble (fragment): BLE_KLEPN - Experimental evidence at protein level: Swiss-Prot protein existence level 1. Binding protein with a strong affinity to the bleomycin family of antibiotics. Binds to CL990; an antimitotic-antibiotic compound. From Klebsiella pneumoniae.
   6923..7714    -  CDS            neo: KKA2_KLEPN - Also known as kan, nptII. Experimental evidence at protein level: Swiss-Prot protein existence level 1. Resistance to kanamycin, neomycin, paromomycin, ribostamycin, butirosin and gentamicin B. From Klebsiella pneumoniae.
   7781..8110    -  promoter       SV40 promoter: SV40 enhancer and early promoter
   8124..8552    -  rep_origin     f1 ori (sequence partly withheld): f1 bacteriophage origin of replication; arrow indicates direction of (+) strand synthesis
   8573..8594    -  promoter       SV40 promoter (fragment): SV40 enhancer and early promoter
   8598..8822    -  polyA_signal   bGH poly(A) signal: bovine growth hormone polyadenylation signal
   9153..10958   -  CDS            EP300 (fragment): EP300_HUMAN - Also known as P300. Experimental evidence at protein level: Swiss-Prot protein existence level 1. (Microbial infection) In case of HIV-1 infection, it is recruited by the viral protein Tat. Regulates Tat's transactivating activity and may help inducing chromatin remodeling of proviral genes. Binds to and may be involved in the transforming capacity of the adenovirus E1A protein. From Homo sapiens (Human).
  11130..258     -  CDS            p300 core (across the origin): catalytic histone acetyltransferase core of the human E1A-associated protein p300 (Delvecchio et al., 2013); EP300
>Addgene plasmid #23252 | pcDNA3.1-p300 | addgene full sequence | sequence record 413184 | Addgene NGS Result
CCGGTTATATAACCAGGCATTATTGAACATAAGCCAAATATCATCGACATACTGCCAGGGCTCCTGATAC
TGTCCAGTGTCTAACTTCCTCTTAATGGTAGAAAGATCCATGGGGCTCTTCACAATATCAAAGTAATCAG
GGATTCCTAAAAGCTGAGGGTCCACAGGTTGACGAAAGGGAAGGGATTCTGGATCCTGACGGTAAAGTGC
CTCCAAAGTTGGCATCAGTGCCTGTCGTAGTTCTTCTGGTTTGAAAATCTTTTTCTTTGACTGTCCTGGA
GCCGGAGATGACTGGGTAGCTGAAGTACTTGGCTGGTCTTCCTCCTCTTTTATTTCAGTTTTTAACTCAG
TGCTTCTCTCTTCTGTTTCGGTAGATTCCATTTTACAGTCTTCCACTTTAGACTCTGAAATATCCTCCGG
CTGAGTATCTGCTGGTTCTGGTTGATCCACTTCCATTTTGGCCTCCATCTTCACTTCCTGGGAAGGCTGC
TTCTCAGCAATGGCCTGAGAATTCACTTCTGTGCTACTAGTAGATGGAGGATTTGATACCTGTCCTTCAA
TGCTTACAGCTGGCTGGGAAAGTGGAGTTGCAGGCTGCGGAGGAAGCAGCGGTGCTGTTGGGGTAGGAAC
AGACGCTGCTGTGCTCTGCTGTGAGCGAGGCTGCTGCTGGGGCTGGTCAGCAGAAGGTGCAGCAGGAAGT
GAAGGCTGCACTTGTTGGGGAAGTTGTGTTGTTGGTGGTGTAGGTGTCTGCCTTGGAGGGGGATGTAGAG
CCTGGGACTGTGGCCCAGGTGGCATGGCAGGAGGTGTAGGAACAGGGGCTGGAATTGTTGTTGCTGGTGG
CTGCTGAGCCCCTATGCTTGGGGGAGTATGGTGAGGGGTGGGGGTACGACTAGGTACAGGCGAGGGTGAA
TTCTGATGAAGAGCTGGTTGAGGAAGCTGGGGACAGTGAATGTGGCTCCCCTGAGACCCTGGAGGCATTA
TAGGAGAGTTCACCGGGCAGGAAGAACTAGACATTTGTGCTTGAGACACTGGAGCTTGACCGCTGGACGG
AGCCAAAGGGATATTTGTTACATTCATTCCCTGTGATGGGAACTGAGTCTGAGGAAGGAACTGGCCCTGG
TTGGAAGGCTGTTGCATACGAGGCCCATAGCCCATAGGCGGGTTGAGAGCTCCAGGTTGAGCCAACTGTC
CATGGTGCTGAAGAGGAGGGGTTTGCCGGGGTACAATAGGGGGCTGGGCCATGCTCATCTGGCCAAATTG
ATTCAAACCAGATTGTGGAGTTATTCGAGGCATCATCTGGTTTGGCACACTGCCACGGATCATACTTGGG
TCAGGTAGAGGGCCATTAGAAGTCATTCCTGGTTGCGGCTGTCCCATGTTAGGCCCTGGATTCATGGAAA
CTGGAACCATGCCTGCAGCATTTGGTAGCATGTTCTGCTTCTGTAGTCTGGTCCTTCGTTTTTCTTCTAG
TTCTTTCTGGATCTTATAGATTTTCTCAGCTAGAAGGTGGTAGTATTCCGCTCGATTGTTTGCAGATTCA
TACATGTCCCCTTCAACTTTCCGAGCATATGCAACTAGGTTTTCCATCCGTCTGTCTTTTAAAGCAGCAG
GATCCGGCGTAGGAAATATGGCTTGGACGAGTTTGTGAACAAGATGATTTCGAAGATCCTGAGTAATATC
TTCGTGCCACTGTTTCCGAATTCCAGTAGTGGATGGTTGAGCTGCTGTTGGCATAGGACCCATGGAGGGC
ACACTGGCATTTTCACTCATCATTGGGTTTTGAGAATTTATGGCTGAATGCAACATTGAGTCAGAAAGAA
GACTCGGCGTTTGAACTCCTACACCTCCATTTACTCCCATAGGACTAGCACTCATGTTGCTCATGGGCCG
CATGCCTTGGGGAGACTGCCCAGGCTGCTGATTCTGCTGGTTCTTTGCTTGCACCTGGGGTTGTGTCGGC
ATCTGATTTACTTGATAGGGTAGTCCAAGAGCTGCATAGGCTCTTTCTATGGAGCTGGGATCAATCTGAC
TAACAGTGCTTAGGTTGGGGGCAGACTGTTGACCCACCCCTAGAGAGCTAGGATTTCCAAGTCCAACGGG
TGCTCCAGTCAAAATTGGCTGTTGATTTCTCTTATCACCAGCATTTTTGAGGGGGAGACACACAGGACAA
TCATGTCTTGTACAATTCTTCCAGTGTGAAATGATTTGTCGAGAAGATGCACAGTGTGCCACTTGGCAAG
ACTTGCCTGACTGGCAGTGTGTCATGTGGTTTAGGACATTCTTCATTGTGCGACAGTGGGGAAGGTTGCA
CTGCCTCACTTCCCCATTGGCCTGTTCCCGGCGCTGGCACTTGTGAGCATGCAAAAGGAGAACAAGCTGC
TGCTGGATGAGCTTGCGCTTCTCTGGATCAGCTGTATGTGCTCCAGAACCCATCCCTTGGGCAACTGGAG
TCACCAGACCTGGCTGCTGGACCTGCGGGGCTGGCTGTTGACCCATGTTGGGCATTCCTCCACCAGGAAC
TGCCTTTTTGTCCATAGCAAATGGAGATAAGTTATTTGATAGTACAGTTTTTGTCTGAATCTGGAGACCA
AGGCCACTGGCTCCAATCTGCTGTCCAGGATTCTGAGTATATGGTGAACCATAAGGATTGGGGTTGTTCA
TCATTCCCATCTTAAGAGGCTGGGGGCCTCTCAATCCTGTTTGTCCTCCCATCTGGGGAGAGCCCTGCTG
AAGAGGCTCAGTCAGTAAGTTGCCAGCACTTCCCATGCCTGGGTTTGGGTACTGCATATTCTGTCGCCCT
CGGCCTGCTCCAATTGAACCGTTCATGACTTGATTAGGCATTATCCCTTGTCCATTGCCTGCAGCCAACA
TTCCAGGATTCATGCCCGCATTCATCCCTGTGTTCATTCCCATGGCAGGCTGATTTACTGGACTGTTCAT
CATACCTGTTGACTGCGTAGGACCCTGATTTGGTCCACTAGTGCCCATCCCCATGTTGGGAGAAGTCAAG
CCTGCCTGTGTCATTGGGCTTTTGACCATGCTATTTATCAAACCTAATCCAGGACTGCTCTGTTGGGCCT
GGCTGGCCATGACTTGACCTGGGCCACCAACTCCCATATTGAGGTTAGGGGAACTACCAGATCGCAGCAA
TTCTGACAGCTGTTTATGTTTAGAAGCTGCATCTTGTACCATGCCAAGACTTGTCTGAAGCTGATTAATA
TCACCACCATTGGTTAGTCCCAATTCTGTAGAGTTGATTAATTCATCTGGTAAGTCGTGCTCCAAGTCAA
ATAGAGAGCCAAAATCTGTGCCATCGCTGGCGGACGCCGAGAGGGCCGGAGATGAGAGTTTAGGCCGCTT
GGCTGAAGGCGGCCCCGGTTCCACCACATTCTCGGCCATTTTTAATTCTTTCGGAGATACAAGCGAGGAA
AACCAGAATCCTCAGGAAATCTCTTCTTCGGCCCGGGGGATCCACTAGTTCTAGAGCGGCCGCTCGAGTC
TAGAGGGCCCGTTTAAACGCTAGCCAGCTTGGGTCTCCCTATAGTGAGTCGTATTAATTTCGATAAGCCA
GTAAGCAGTGGGTTCTCTAGTTAGCCAGAGAGCTCTGCTTATATAGACCTCCCACCGTACACGCCTACCG
CCCATTTGCGTCAATGGGGCGGAGTTGTTACGACATTTTGGAAAGTCCCGTTGATTTTGGTGCCAAAACA
AACTCCCATTGACGTCAATGGGGTGGAGACTTGGAAATCCCCGTGAGTCAAACCGCTATCCACGCCCATT
GATGTACTGCCAAAACCGCATCACCATGGTAATAGCGATGACTAATACGTAGATGTACTGCCAAGTAGGA
AAGTCCCATAAGGTCATGTACTGGGCATAATGCCAGGCGGGCCATTTACCGTCATTGACGTCAATAGGGG
GCGTACTTGGCATATGATACACTTGATGTACTGCCAAGTGGGCAGTTTACCGTAAATACTCCACCCATTG
ACGTCAATGGAAAGTCCCTATTGGCGTTACTATGGGAACATACGTCATTATTGACGTCAATGGGCGGGGG
TCGTTGGGCGGTCAGCCAGGCGGGCCATTTACCGTAAGTTATGTAACGCGGAACTCCATATATGGGCTAT
GAACTAATGACCCCGTAATTGATTACTATTAATAACTAGTCAATAATCAATGTCAACGCGTATATCTGGC
CCGTACATCGCGAAGCAGCGCAAAACGCCTAACCCTAAGCAGATTCTTCATGCAATTGTCGGTCAAGCCT
TGCCTTGTTGTAGCTTAAATTTTGCTCGCGCACTACTCAGCGACCTCCAACACACAAGCAGGGAGCAGAT
ACTGGCTTAACTATGCGGCATCAGAGCAGATTGTACTGAGAGTGCACCATAGGGGATCGGGAGATCTCCC
GATCCGTCGACGTCAGGTGGCACTTTTCGGGGAAATGTGCGCGGAACCCCTATTTGTTTATTTTTCTAAA
TACATTCAAATATGTATCCGCTCATGAGACAATAACCCTGATAAATGCTTCAATAATATTGAAAAAGGAA
GAGTATGAGTATTCAACATTTCCGTGTCGCCCTTATTCCCTTTTTTGCGGCATTTTGCCTTCCTGTTTTT
GCTCACCCAGAAACGCTGGTGAAAGTAAAAGATGCTGAAGATCAGTTGGGTGCACGAGTGGGTTACATCG
AACTGGATCTCAACAGCGGTAAGATCCTTGAGAGTTTTCGCCCCGAAGAACGTTTTCCAATGATGAGCAC
TTTTAAAGTTCTGCTATGTGGCGCGGTATTATCCCGTATTGACGCCGGGCAAGAGCAACTCGGTCGCCGC
ATACACTATTCTCAGAATGACTTGGTTGAGTACTCACCAGTCACAGAAAAGCATCTTACGGATGGCATGA
CAGTAAGAGAATTATGCAGTGCTGCCATAACCATGAGTGATAACACTGCGGCCAACTTACTTCTGACAAC
GATCGGAGGACCGAAGGAGCTAACCGCTTTTTTGCACAACATGGGGGATCATGTAACTCGCCTTGATCGT
TGGGAACCGGAGCTGAATGAAGCCATACCAAACGACGAGCGTGACACCACGATGCCTGTAGCAATGGCAA
CAACGTTGCGCAAACTATTAACTGGCGAACTACTTACTCTAGCTTCCCGGCAACAATTAATAGACTGGAT
GGAGGCGGATAAAGTTGCAGGACCACTTCTGCGCTCGGCCCTTCCGGCTGGCTGGTTTATTGCTGATAAA
TCTGGAGCCGGTGAGCGTGGGTCTCGCGGTATCATTGCAGCACTGGGGCCAGATGGTAAGCCCTCCCGTA
TCGTAGTTATCTACACGACGGGGAGTCAGGCAACTATGGATGAACGAAATAGACAGATCGCTGAGATAGG
TGCCTCACTGATTAAGCATTGGTAACTGTCAGACCAAGTTTACTCATATATACTTTAGATTGATTTAAAA
CTTCATTTTTAATTTAAAAGGATCTAGGTGAAGATCCTTTTTGATAATCTCATGACCAAAATCCCTTAAC
GTGAGTTTTCGTTCCACTGAGCGTCAGACCCCGTAGAAAAGATCAAAGGATCTTCTTGAGATCCTTTTTT
TCTGCGCGTAATCTGCTGCTTGCAAACAAAAAAACCACCGCTACCAGCGGTGGTTTGTTTGCCGGATCAA
GAGCTACCAACTCTTTTTCCGAAGGTAACTGGCTTCAGCAGAGCGCAGATACCAAATACTGTTCTTCTAG
TGTAGCCGTAGTTAGGCCACCACTTCAAGAACTCTGTAGCACCGCCTACATACCTCGCTCTGCTAATCCT
GTTACCAGTGGCTGCTGCCAGTGGCGATAAGTCGTGTCTTACCGGGTTGGACTCAAGACGATAGTTACCG
GATAAGGCGCAGCGGTCGGGCTGAACGGGGGGTTCGTGCACACAGCCCAGCTTGGAGCGAACGACCTACA
CCGAACTGAGATACCTACAGCGTGAGCTATGAGAAAGCGCCACGCTTCCCGAAGGGAGAAAGGCGGACAG
GTATCCGGTAAGCGGCAGGGTCGGAACAGGAGAGCGCACGAGGGAGCTTCCAGGGGGAAACGCCTGGTAT
CTTTATAGTCCTGTCGGGTTTCGCCACCTCTGACTTGAGCGTCGATTTTTGTGATGCTCGTCAGGGGGGC
GGAGCCTATGGAAAAACGCCAGCAACGCGGCCTTTTTACGGTTCCTGGCCTTTTGCTGGCCTTTTGCTCA
CATGTTCTTTCCTGCGTTATCCCCTGATTCTGTGGATAACCGTATTACCGCCTTTGAGTGAGCTGATACC
GCTCGCCGCAGCCGAACGACCGAGCGCAGCGAGTCAGTGAGCGAGGAAGCGGAAGAGCGCCCAATACGCA
AACCGCCTCTCCCCGCGCGTTGGCCGATTCATTAATGCAGCTGGCACGACAGGTTTCCCGACTGGAAAGC
GGGCAGTGAGCGCAACGCAATTAATGTGAGTTAGCTCACTCATTAGGCACCCCAGGCTTTACACTTTATG
CTTCCGGCTCGTATGTTGTGTGGAATTGTGAGCGGATAACAATTTCACACAGGAAACAGCTATGACCATG
ATTACGCCAAGCTCTAGCTAGAGGTCGACGGTATACAGACATGATAAGATACATTGATGAGTTTGGACAA
ACCACAACTAGAATGCAGTGAAAAAAATGCTTTATTTGTGAAATTTGTGATGCTATTGCTTTATTTGTAA
CCATTATAAGCTGCAATAAACAAGTTGGGGTGGGCGAAGAACTCCAGCATGAGATCCCCGCGCTGGAGGA
TCATCCAGCCGGCGTCCCGGAAAACGATTCCGAAGCCCAACCTTTCATAGAAGGCGGCGGTGGAATCGAA
ATCTCGTGATGGCAGGTTGGGCGTCGCTTGGTCGGTCATTTCGAACCCCAGAGTCCCGCTCAGAAGAACT
CGTCAAGAAGGCGATAGAAGGCGATGCGCTGCGAATCGGGAGCGGCGATACCGTAAAGCACGAGGAAGCG
GTCAGCCCATTCGCCGCCAAGCTCTTCAGCAATATCACGGGTAGCCAACGCTATGTCCTGATAGCGGTCC
GCCACACCCAGCCGGCCACAGTCGATGAATCCAGAAAAGCGGCCATTTTCCACCATGATATTCGGCAAGC
AGGCATCGCCATGGGTCACGACGAGATCCTCGCCGTCGGGCATGCGCGCCTTGAGCCTGGCGAACAGTTC
GGCTGGCGCGAGCCCCTGATGCTCTTCGTCCAGATCATCCTGATCGACAAGACCGGCTTCCATCCGAGTA
CGTGCTCGCTCGATGCGATGTTTCGCTTGGTGGTCGAATGGGCAGGTAGCCGGATCAAGCGTATGCAGCC
GCCGCATTGCATCAGCCATGATGGATACTTTCTCGGCAGGAGCAAGGTGAGATGACAGGAGATCCTGCCC
CGGCACTTCGCCCAATAGCAGCCAGTCCCTTCCCGCTTCAGTGACAACGTCGAGCACAGCTGCGCAAGGA
ACGCCCGTCGTGGCCAGCCACGATAGCCGCGCTGCCTCGTCCTGCAGTTCATTCAGGGCACCGGACAGGT
CGGTCTTGACAAAAAGAACCGGGCGCCCCTGCGCTGACAGCCGGAACACGGCGGCATCAGAGCAGCCGAT
TGTCTGTTGTGCCCAGTCATAGCCGAATAGCCTCTCCACCCAAGCGGCCGGAGAACCTGCGTGCAATCCA
TCTTGTTCAATCATGCGAAACGATCCTCATCCTGTCTCTTGATCAGATCCGAAAATGGATATACAAGCTC
CCGGGAGCTTTTTGCAAAAGCCTAGGCCTCCAAAAAAGCCTCCTCACTACTTCTGGAATAGCTCAGAGGC
AGAGGCGGCCTCGGCCTCTGCATAAATAAAAAAAATTAGTCAGCCATGGGGCGGAGAATGGGCGGAACTG
GGCGGAGTTAGGGGCGGGATGGGCGGAGTTAGGGGCGGGACTATGGTTGCTGACTAATTGAGATGCATGC
TTTGCATACTTCTGCCTGCTGGGGAGCCTGGGGACTTTCCACACCTGGTTGCTGACTAATTGAGATGCAT
GCTTTGCATACTTCTGCCTGCTGGGGAGCCTGGGGACTTTCCACACCCTAACTGACACACATTCCACAGA
ATTAATTCGCGTTAAATTTTTGTTAAATCAGCTCATTTTTTAACCAATAGGCCGAAATCGGCAAAATCCC
TTATAAATCAAAAGAATAGACCGAGATAGGGT
[37 nt withheld, positions 8223-8259]
AAAGAACGTGGACTCCAACGTCAAAGG
[49 nt withheld, positions 8287-8335]
T
[91 nt withheld, positions 8337-8427]
G
[124 nt withheld, positions 8429-8552]
GGGGATACCCCCTAGAGCCCCAGCTGGTTCTTTCCGCCTCAGAAGCCATAGAGCCCACCGCATCCCCAGC
ATGCCTGCTATTGTCTTCCCAATCCTCCCCCTTGCTGTCCTGCCCCACCCCACCCCCCAGAATAGAATGA
CACCTACTCAGACAATGCGATGCAATTTCCTCATTTTATTAGGAAAGGACAGTGGGAGTGGCACCTTCCA
GGGTCAAGGAAGGCACGGGGGAGGGGCAAACAACAGATGGCTGGCAACTAGAAGGCACAGTCGAGGCTGA
TCAGCGGTTTAAACTTAAGCTTAGTATCACTAATGGTGGTGATGGTGGTGTATGTCTAGTGTACTCTGTG
AGAGGTTTGAATTCAAGTCTGAGTTATCGGTGCTGAGTCCCAGGTCCGTGGCGCTTGCACCATGGAGGTT
TGCCATGCCTGGATTGCTAGCAAGCTGAGAAAGCATTGAATTCTGGTCCGGGCTGGCAAAATGCCCTTGT
TCCATGGGGTTGGCCTGGGCAGCTACCAGTCCAGGATGTGGGGAACTTGTCTGTGGGGAAACGTGGTGTG
GAGAAGGCTGAGGCTGCATCCTTGGGGAAGGACTGGAGTGGGGGGGCTGGGACTGTGGCCGTGGAGAAGG
GACAGGCTGGGGAGAGCGCACTTGATTGGAGAGAGAATTAGGGATCTGCTGGCCTTGTAGGTGTGGGGAC
TGGGCCTGATTTGGGAGCATATGCTGCTGGGGGCTCATGGGGTTGGGCTGAACAGGGGACCCCATCTGTT
GCTGAAGGAGTCGCTGCTGATAGGCCTGTAGACTGGCACCTGCCTCTGCTCCCAAGGCCTGGGGAAGCTG
GCCTATCTGTCCCATATTTCCTTGTTGCATCTGTTGCATGTGATGCTGCATCCGCTGCTGCTGCTGTGGT
GGGTAGCCAACTCCTTGGGGTTGCTGGAACTGGTTATGGTTGGCCATTCCAGGGCCTATTCCTGGCCCTG
CTCCCTGTTGCTGCTGCTGTTGCATCATTTGCTGTCGTCTCAAGATGTCTCGGAATTGTGAAGGCATGGT
GTTGTGGTTCATGTTCATCTGCTGAGCCTGGGGGCTCATCCCTCCCATGGGTGGCTGGAGTTGCTGCTGT
GGTTGCTGCTGGGGCAGGCCAGCCCTCTGAACGCCCGCCTGCATTGGATTCATGTTCTGCATGGCTGGAT
TGGAGTGGACCCCCTGCTGACCTGGCATGGTAGGTGGCTGTAGCCCTGGCTGCCCCTGGGGCATGCCAGG
CTGCCCAGGGATGGGTTGTGGATTAGAGTTGGCATACTTGGCAGCCCGCTGCTTGATGAATGCAGCCAAC
AGCTGGGGGTTGGCGTGAAGGATACTAAGCACCTGTTGCTGCTGCAGGGGAGAGCTGGGAGACCTGAGAG
TCCGCAAAAGGTTTTGTAAGGCTTGTTGAGACACAGTGCCTGGTTTGAGTGGGCTGATACCTACCTGGCC
CAATCCTGGTTGTGGAGCCATGTTCAAAGGTTGACCATGCTGGGCCACTGACATCATGGCTGGCCTTGGC
ATCCCAGACTGTAGTTGCTGGGGCTGAGGCAATCCTCCTTGGCTCCAGGGTGGCTGTTGCTGCATCCCTG
TCGGTCCCATCCCTGGCTCCAAATGCCCACTGGGACCTCTGGTCATGGGAGGTGGGTTCATACCCATGGG
GGCCATGGGAGTCATCGGGGGCATCTGGTGTTGGATTGGCCTTTGAAAAATTTGCACGTGGGCCATCTGG
CGCTGCGTCTCCGCTGCTCTCTGAATCTGCATTGCCATTTCCACTGCTGCAGGTGGGGGCCCTGGAAGGG
GTGGCTGAGCAGTCTGAGGAGGGGTTGGAGGGGTCACCTGGCCTGCTGCCTTACCCTGGGACACAGGGCC
AGCAGCTTGAGTCCTGGGCAAGTAGGGTGGCATGCTATTGGGAGGGGTAGGCTGAGGCTGAGAAGTGGGC
TGGGGCGTCTGCGGGGTGGTTGGCTGTTGGCCAGTTGGTGTCGTTGGAGTGGCAGGAGTGGGGGAAGGGA
GGCCCTGTTGCTGCCCAACCACACCAGTCCGCTGCATGCTGGCCATCCTCCTGCGAAGCATTTGGGCCTG
CTGTAGTCGGTGCTGCAGCTGTTGCTGCCGGAGCTTCTGCTTGATGTTTAGGCAGAACGGCACCGGGCAT
TTGTTCTCCTGGCAGTGCTTGGCATGGTAGCAGCAGAGGGCAATGAGCTGCTTGCAGATGGGGCACCCGC
CATTGGTTTTCCGTTTGCAACCCTTGGTATGCTGCACAACCCGCTTCATCTTCTGGCAGGATGGCAGTGA
GCAATTGGCATTCCGACACTGGCAAGCATGGACCAGAGACTGGATGCAGCGCTGGATACTCAGGCGGCGA
GAATCGCCTGGGCTCTGGGTGGCTGCAGCCTGCTGGTTGTTGCTCTCATCATCTAAGCCAAGGCCTAGTT
TCTCCATTTTGTGGTCATGGTTTTTAGTGTTATAGCAGGTGATACACAAGTCATAATCCTCACAGACAGT
ACAGTGCCAGCGTGTCTCCACATGGTGCTTGCATTCATTGCAGGTGTAGACAAAGCGGTCCTGGCTCTGC
GTGTGCAGCTCCACCAGCATGCACATGGTGGACCACTGGGCTCTTCGGAGTGAAGAGAACTCCAGGTGCT
TGTCCCTTGCCAGCGTGAGAAACGCATCCCGACCATCCATCAGATCGCAGGGGATGAGAGGATCAGGATC
AACAATGGGAGGCAGGGAGTTGGCAGCAGGGCCAGCAATGAGGCGGATCACAAAGAAGACCTCTTTATGC
TTCTCCATGGTGGCATATAGTTTCTGTGAGAGGTCGTTAGATACATTGGGCATCCCGGGTTTCTTCTTGT
TGCCCCTACTCAGGCTGCTCTTATTTTTGCTGGTTTTCTTATTATTCTTCTTTTTAGCATTTTTGCTGTC
TCCCTTGGTCACATCTGTGCTTTCATTGCTGGTGTTTTCCTCTCGTTTTCTCTCTTCTTCCTCCTGTTCC
AGTTCCTTAATGCTTTCTTCCAGAACATTGGGCCAGAAATCACCCTCGAAATAAGGCAATTCCTTTGCAC
TTGTTAATCTATCTTCAGTAGCTTGTTTAAAAATATCCTTGTAGTCATGGACAATACGCTCTGATACAGC
CTTGTCAAGCATTTTTTTGTACCATTCCTGCAGTCGCTTGGGCTTGGGTATCTTCTGGTCAGGAGGATGG
CAATGGAAGATATAATCATCTCCCTCACTTGGTGGACATGCCCAAATATGCCCTGTTGTGTAACCTAATT
TCTTGACATATTCTAAATATCCAATTAGGATTTCATGATAGACTGCAGTCCTCAAGCATTTAGGACGGAA
GAAATGAACACTATCGAGGTAAGATATGTATACTCTCCTCTGGTTGGGTGGAGGGCAGTCAGAGCCATAC
TCTTGAACATGCATGCCAAAGAAGCACAGGTCAACACCATCAATTTCTTCAAAGGCAAAGAGGGCTTTGG
TTCGGTATGGAAAGGATTCTGCCATCTCTCCACTGTCCACAAACCTTGCTTTCATGCCTGGTTTTACTTC
CACGGTTTTGTCAGAAGCATGAACTACTCTAACAGTGACCTCTCCTGACTCAGGGTGATTCTGTCGCCTC
AGAAAGTCATTCACACGATTCTCTAGAAAGGTGCCAAGTCTGGTAGATGGCAACCTTTTAGCAGAAAACT
TATTTTCTTTCCTAGTTCGTGCACTTTTCTTTAAACAGCCATCACAGACGAATCCAGCAGGCCAGATGAT
CTCATGGTGAAGGACACAGATCTGATGCATCTTTCTTCCGCACTCTGTACATTCAACAAACAGTTCAGGA
TCCAGTGTGTCATTTTTTCTCTTGGAAAATTGTTCTTTATTTATTGTAGTTTGAGGCTGGGAAGGGTCAT
CCCCCAAAGAAACGCTCTCCCCTTGGATCTCATTGAAACACTTCTCACAGAAATGATACCTGTTCTGGTA
ACTGTAATAAGTGGCATCACGAGGTATTGTGCACAACTGTTTGCCGTAGCAACACAGTGTCTGTGGAGAG
AACTCCAACTTTCTGCCACAACAGTATCCAAGGCTTTGCATCACTGGGTCAATTTCTTGTTCAAAGACCT
CAGAGAGCTTGGAGCAGTATTTGTATACCCGTGATGTTTT
