>Addgene plasmid #23252 | pcDNA3.1-p300 | addgene partial sequence | sequence record 84806 | CMV-F 5'-CGCAAATGGGCGGTAGGCGTG-3'
CTCTCTGGCTAACTAGAGAACCCACTGCTTACTGGCTTATCGAAATTAATACGACTCACTATAGGGAGAC
CCAAGCTGGCTAGCGTTTAAACGGGCCCTCTAGACTCGAGCGGCCGCTCTAGAACTAGTGGATCCCCCGG
GCCGAAGAAGAGATTTCCTGAGGATTCTGGTTTTCCTCGCTTGTATCTCCGAAAGAATTAAAAATGGCCG
AGAATGTGGTGGAACCGGGGCCGCCTTCAGCCAAGCGGCCTAAACTCTCATCTCCGGCCCTCTCGGCGTC
CGCCAGCGATGGCACAGATTTTGGCTCTCTATTTGACTTGGAGCACGACTTACCAGATGAATTAATCAAC
TCTACAGAATTGGGACTAACCAATGGTGGTGATATTAATCAGCTTCAGACAAGTCTTGGCATGGTACAAG
ATGCAGCTTCTAAACATAAACAGCTGTCAGAATTGCTGCGATCTGGTAGTTCCCCTAACCTCAATATGGG
AGTTGGTGGCCCAGGTCAAGTCATGGCCAGCCAGGCCCAACAGAGCAGTCCTGGATTAGGTTTGATAAAT
AGCATGGTCAAAAGCCCAATGACACAGGCAGGCTTGACTTCTCCCAACATGGGGATGGGCACTAGTGGAC
CAAATCAGGGTCCTACGCAGTCAACAGGTATGATGAACAGTCCAGTAAATCAGCCTGCCATGGGAATGAA
CACAGGGATGAATGCGGGCATGAATCCTGGAATGTTGGCTGCAGGCAATGGACAAGGGATAATGCCTAAT
CAAGTCATGAACGGTTCAATTGGAGCAGGC
