>Addgene plasmid #23252 | pcDNA3.1-p300 | addgene partial sequence | sequence record 133711 | BGH-rev 5'-TAGAAGGCACAGTCGAGG-3'
ATCACTAATGGTGGTGATGGTGGTGTATGTCTAGTGTACTCTGTGAGAGGTTTGAATTCAAGTCTGAGTT
ATCGGTGCTGAGTCCCAGGTCCGTGGCGCTTGCACCATGGAGGTTTGCCATGCCTGGATTGCTAGCAAGC
TGAGAAAGCATTGAATTCTGGTCCGGGCTGGCAAAATGCCCTTGTTCCATGGGGTTGGCCTGGGCAGCTA
CCAGTCCAGGATGTGGGGAACTTGTCTGTGGGGAAACGTGGTGTGGAGAAGGCTGAGGCTGCATCCTTGG
GGAAGGACTGGAGTGGGGGGGCTGGGACTGTGGCCGTGGAGAAGGGACAGGCTGGGGAGAGCGCACTTGA
TTGGAGAGAGAATTAGGGATCTGCTGGCCTTGTAGGTGTGGGGACTGGGCCTGATTTGGGAGCATATGCT
GCTGGGGGCTCATGGGGTTGGGCTGAACAGGGGACCCCATCTGTTGCTGAAGGAGTCGCTGCTGATAGGC
CTGTAGACTGGCACCTGCCTCTGCTCCCAAGGCCTGGGGAAGCTGGCCTATCTGTCCCATATTTCCTTGT
TGCATCTGTTGCATGTGATGCTGCATCCGCTGCTGCTGCTGTGGTGGGTAGCCAACTCCTTGGGGTTGCT
GGAACTGGTTATGGTTGGCCATTCCAGGGCCTATTCCTGGCCCTGCTCCCTGTTGCTGCTGCTGTTGCAT
CATTTGCTGTCGTCTCAAGATGTCTCGGAATTGTGAAGGCATGGTGTTGTGGTTCATGTTCATCTGCTGA
GCCTGGGGGCTCATCCCTCCCATGGGTGGCTGGAGTTGCTGCTGTGGTTGCTGCTGGGGCAGGCCA
